Addgene plasmid #182714: pPBO.ACT004
Purpose: Constituitvely expressed CasRx crRNA cloning vector, extended 3' terminator region
Depositing lab: Joseph Schoeniger. Depositing organization: Sandia National Laboratory, Livermore. Publication: CRISPR-RNAa: targeted activation of translation using dCas13 fusions to translation initiation factors. Otoupal PB, Cress BF, Doudna JA, Schoeniger JS. Nucleic Acids Res. 2022 Aug 11. pii: 6660959. doi: 10.1093/nar/gkac680. PubMed 35950485.
Backbone
  Vector backbone: ColE1 ORI
  Backbone size w/o insert (bp): 448
  Total vector size (bp): 2517
  Modifications to backbone: N/A
  Vector type: Bacterial Expression, CRISPR
Growth in bacteria
  Bacterial resistance: Ampicillin, 100 μg/mL
  Growth temperature: 37°C
  Growth strain: DH5alpha
  Copy number: High Copy
Gene/Insert
  Gene/Insert name: CasRx crRNA cloning backbone (alt names: dRfxCas13d guide; dCas13 guide)
  gRNA/shRNA sequence: aacccctaccaactggtcggggtttgaaacGGAGACGaaCGTCTCa
  Species: Ruminococcus flavefaciens XPD3002
  Insert size (bp): 2901
  Mutation: Catalytically deactivated R295A, H300A, R849A, H854A
  GenBank ID: 891778
  Promoter: pJ23119 (TTGACAGCTAGCTCAGTCCTAGGTATAATACTAGT)
  Cloning method: Gibson Cloning
  Sequencing primers: 5′ gcgacacggaaatgttgaatact; 3′ tttgagtgagctgataccgctcg
Resource information
  A portion of this plasmid was derived from a plasmid made by: Plasmid pPBO.ACT001 was built using a dCasRx construct obtained from Emeric Charles at the University of California at Berkeley's labs of David Savage and Jennifer Doudna. Please cite the associated publication in any use of this plasmid: https://doi.org/10.1101/2021.05.26.445687. dCasRx was originally identified and created by Silvana Konnerman et al in the following publication. A variant of dCasRx can be obtained from Addgene deposit #109050. Please also cite the associated publication in any use of this plasmid: DOI: 10.1016/j.cell.2018.02.033
Terms and licenses: Academic/Nonprofit Terms; Industry Terms: Not Available to Industry
Depositor comments: This material is based upon work supported by the U. S. Department of Energy, Office of Science, through the Genomic Science Program, Office of Biological and Environmental Research, under the Secure Biosystems Design Initiative. Sandia National Laboratories is managed by National Technology and Engineering Solutions of Sandia, LLC., a wholly owned subsidiary of Honeywell International, Inc., for the U.S. Department of Energy under contract no. DE-NA-0003525.
How to cite: pPBO.ACT004 was a gift from Joseph Schoeniger (Addgene plasmid # 182714 ; http://n2t.net/addgene:182714 ; RRID:Addgene_182714)
