[The description below was written by a language model from this plasmid's Addgene catalogue record and pLannotate feature annotations shown in this document.]
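Description:
pPBO.ACT004 is a small (about 2.5 kb) high-copy bacterial plasmid that serves as a cloning vector for CasRx (RfxCas13d, from Ruminococcus flavefaciens XPD3002) guide RNAs. It replicates in E. coli from a ColE1/pUC-type origin and is selected with ampicillin through a β-lactamase gene driven by its native bla promoter.

The payload is a compact crRNA expression cassette. The strong constitutive synthetic promoter J23119 (the variant ending in an SpeI site) sits directly upstream of the 30-base processed RfxCas13d direct repeat. According to the catalogue entry, this repeat is followed by a short placeholder that appears to contain paired, outward-facing type IIS restriction sites, so that a spacer of choice can be dropped in immediately after the repeat. Downstream lies the "extended 3' terminator region" named in the purpose field: annotation shows a 5S rRNA segment followed by the rrnB T1 terminator, consistent with a stretch of the E. coli rrnB operon. A further putative bacterial terminator lies upstream of the promoter and probably insulates the cassette from read-through. The short "capTEV" fragment called by the annotation software is only 18 nt and is most likely a spurious match rather than a functional tag.

Some catalogue fields (a 2.9 kb insert size and the R295A/H300A/R849A/H854A deactivating mutations) describe the dCasRx protein, but no Cas13 coding sequence is annotated and one would not fit in a plasmid of this size. The vector therefore supplies only the guide, to be paired with a separate dCas13d plasmid. The associated work uses dCas13 fused to translation initiation factors for targeted activation of translation in bacteria.
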