Features (pLannotate 1.2.2; 9 found; start..end, strand, type, name):
     25..59      +  promoter       J23119(SpeI) promoter: bacterial promoter (Registry of Standard Biological Parts BBa J23119) modified to end with an SpeI site
     60..89      +  misc_RNA       RfxCas13d DR30: 5' processed 30-base direct repeat for an RfxCas13d gRNA (Konermann et al., 2018)
    163..180     +  CDS            capTEV™ (fragment): composite tag for in vivo biotinylation, TEV protease cleavage, and 6xHis tagging
    287..402     +  ncRNA          5S rRNA: Accession: RF00001 - 5S ribosomal RNA
    406..452     +  terminator     rrnB T1 terminator: transcription terminator T1 from the E. coli rrnB gene
    676..1264    -  rep_origin     ori: high-copy-number ColE1/pMB1/pBR322/pUC origin of replication
   1435..2295    -  CDS            AmpR: β-lactamase; bla; confers resistance to ampicillin, carbenicillin, and related antibiotics
   2296..2400    -  promoter       AmpR promoter: bla
   2490..16      -  terminator     bacterial terminator (across the origin): putative bacterial transcription terminator
>Addgene plasmid #182714 | pPBO.ACT004 | addgene full sequence | sequence record 364194 | Addgene NGS Result
CGCTAAGGATGATTTCTGGAATTCTTGACAGCTAGCTCAGTCCTAGGTATAATACTAGTAACCCCTACCA
ACTGGTCGGGGTTTGAAACGGAGACGAACGTCTCAAAGCTTGGGCCCGAACAAAAACTCATCTCAGAAGA
GGATCTGAATAGCGCCGTCGACCATCATCATCATCATCATTGAGTTTAAACGGTCTCCAGCTTGGCTGTT
TTGGCGGATGAGAGAAGATTTTCAGCCTGATACAGATTAAATCAGAACGCAGAAGCGGTCTGATAAAACA
GAATTTGCCTGGCGGCAGTAGCGCGGTGGTCCCACCTGACCCCATGCCGAACTCAGAAGTGAAACGCCGT
AGCGCCGATGGTAGTGTGGGGTCTCCCCATGCGAGAGTAGGGAACTGCCAGGCATCAAATAAAACGAAAG
GCTCAGTCGAAAGACTGGGCCTTTCGTTTTATCTGTTGTTTGTCGGTGAACTGGATCCTTACTCGAGTCT
AGACTGCAGGCTTCCTCGCTCACTGACTCGCTGCGCTCGGTCGTTCGGCTGCGGCGAGCGGTATCAGCTC
ACTCAAAGGCGGTAATACGGTTATCCACAGAATCAGGGGATAACGCAGGAAAGAACATGTGAGCAAAAGG
CCAGCAAAAGGCCAGGAACCGTAAAAAGGCCGCGTTGCTGGCGTTTTTCCACAGGCTCCGCCCCCCTGAC
GAGCATCACAAAAATCGACGCTCAAGTCAGAGGTGGCGAAACCCGACAGGACTATAAAGATACCAGGCGT
TTCCCCCTGGAAGCTCCCTCGTGCGCTCTCCTGTTCCGACCCTGCCGCTTACCGGATACCTGTCCGCCTT
TCTCCCTTCGGGAAGCGTGGCGCTTTCTCATAGCTCACGCTGTAGGTATCTCAGTTCGGTGTAGGTCGTT
CGCTCCAAGCTGGGCTGTGTGCACGAACCCCCCGTTCAGCCCGACCGCTGCGCCTTATCCGGTAACTATC
GTCTTGAGTCCAACCCGGTAAGACACGACTTATCGCCACTGGCAGCAGCCACTGGTAACAGGATTAGCAG
AGCGAGGTATGTAGGCGGTGCTACAGAGTTCTTGAAGTGGTGGCCTAACTACGGCTACACTAGAAGAACA
GTATTTGGTATCTGCGCTCTGCTGAAGCCAGTTACCTTCGGAAAAAGAGTTGGTAGCTCTTGATCCGGCA
AACAAACCACCGCTGGTAGCGGTGGTTTTTTTGTTTGCAAGCAGCAGATTACGCGCAGAAAAAAAGGATC
TCAAGAAGATCCTTTGATCTTTTCTACGGGGTCTGACGCTCAGTGGAACGAAAACTCACGTTAAGGGATT
TTGGTCATGAGATTATCAAAAAGGATCTTCACCTAGATCCTTTTAAATTAAAAATGAAGTTTTAAATCAA
TCTAAAGTATATATGAGTAAACTTGGTCTGACAGTTACCAATGCTTAATCAGTGAGGCACCTATCTCAGC
GATCTGTCTATTTCGTTCATCCATAGTTGCCTGACTCCCCGTCGTGTAGATAACTACGATACGGGAGGGC
TTACCATCTGGCCCCAGTGCTGCAATGATACCGCGAGACCCACGCTCACCGGCTCCAGATTTATCAGCAA
TAAACCAGCCAGCCGGAAGGGCCGAGCGCAGAAGTGGTCCTGCAACTTTATCCGCCTCCATCCAGTCTAT
TAATTGTTGCCGGGAAGCTAGAGTAAGTAGTTCGCCAGTTAATAGTTTGCGCAACGTTGTTGCCATTGCT
ACAGGCATCGTGGTGTCACGCTCGTCGTTTGGTATGGCTTCATTCAGCTCCGGTTCCCAACGATCAAGGC
GAGTTACATGATCCCCCATGTTGTGCAAAAAAGCGGTTAGCTCCTTCGGTCCTCCGATCGTTGTCAGAAG
TAAGTTGGCCGCAGTGTTATCACTCATGGTTATGGCAGCACTGCATAATTCTCTTACTGTCATGCCATCC
GTAAGATGCTTTTCTGTGACTGGTGAGTACTCAACCAAGTCATTCTGAGAATAGTGTATGCGGCGACCGA
GTTGCTCTTGCCCGGCGTCAATACGGGATAATACCGCGCCACATAGCAGAACTTTAAAAGTGCTCATCAT
TGGAAAACGTTCTTCGGGGCGAAAACTCTCAAGGATCTTACCGCTGTTGAGATCCAGTTCGATGTAACCC
ACTCGTGCACCCAACTGATCTTCAGCATCTTTTACTTTCACCAGCGTTTCTGGGTGAGCAAAAACAGGAA
GGCAAAATGCCGCAAAAAAGGGAATAAGGGCGACACGGAAATGTTGAATACTCATACTCTTCCTTTTTCA
ATATTATTGAAGCATTTATCAGGGTTATTGTCTCATGAGCGGATACATATTTGAATGTATTTAGAAAAAT
AAACAAATAGGGGTTCCGCGCACATTTCCCCGAAAAGTGCCACCTGACGTCTAAGAAACCATTATTATCA
TGACATTAACCTATAAAAATAGGCGTATCACGAGGCAGAATTTCAGATAAAAAAAATCCTTAGCTTT
