Features (pLannotate 1.2.2; 8 found; start..end, strand, type, name):
    114..218     +  promoter       AmpR promoter: bla
    219..1079    +  CDS            AmpR: β-lactamase; bla; confers resistance to ampicillin, carbenicillin, and related antibiotics
   1250..1838    +  rep_origin     ori: high-copy-number ColE1/pMB1/pBR322/pUC origin of replication
   2062..2108    -  terminator     rrnB T1 terminator: transcription terminator T1 from the E. coli rrnB gene
   2110..2225    -  ncRNA          5S rRNA: Accession: RF00001 - 5S ribosomal RNA
   2334..2351    -  CDS            capTEV™ (fragment): composite tag for in vivo biotinylation, TEV protease cleavage, and 6xHis tagging
   2460..2494    -  promoter       J23119(SpeI) promoter: bacterial promoter (Registry of Standard Biological Parts BBa J23119) modified to end with an SpeI site
   2503..24      +  terminator     bacterial terminator (across the origin): putative bacterial transcription terminator
>Addgene plasmid #182714 | pPBO.ACT004 Sequencing Result | analyzer sequence | sequence record 361289
CTAAGGATTTTTTTTATCTGAAATTCTGCCTCGTGATACGCCTATTTTTATAGGTTAATGTCATGATAAT
AATGGTTTCTTAGACGTCAGGTGGCACTTTTCGGGGAAATGTGCGCGGAACCCCTATTTGTTTATTTTTC
TAAATACATTCAAATATGTATCCGCTCATGAGACAATAACCCTGATAAATGCTTCAATAATATTGAAAAA
GGAAGAGTATGAGTATTCAACATTTCCGTGTCGCCCTTATTCCCTTTTTTGCGGCATTTTGCCTTCCTGT
TTTTGCTCACCCAGAAACGCTGGTGAAAGTAAAAGATGCTGAAGATCAGTTGGGTGCACGAGTGGGTTAC
ATCGAACTGGATCTCAACAGCGGTAAGATCCTTGAGAGTTTTCGCCCCGAAGAACGTTTTCCAATGATGA
GCACTTTTAAAGTTCTGCTATGTGGCGCGGTATTATCCCGTATTGACGCCGGGCAAGAGCAACTCGGTCG
CCGCATACACTATTCTCAGAATGACTTGGTTGAGTACTCACCAGTCACAGAAAAGCATCTTACGGATGGC
ATGACAGTAAGAGAATTATGCAGTGCTGCCATAACCATGAGTGATAACACTGCGGCCAACTTACTTCTGA
CAACGATCGGAGGACCGAAGGAGCTAACCGCTTTTTTGCACAACATGGGGGATCATGTAACTCGCCTTGA
TCGTTGGGAACCGGAGCTGAATGAAGCCATACCAAACGACGAGCGTGACACCACGATGCCTGTAGCAATG
GCAACAACGTTGCGCAAACTATTAACTGGCGAACTACTTACTCTAGCTTCCCGGCAACAATTAATAGACT
GGATGGAGGCGGATAAAGTTGCAGGACCACTTCTGCGCTCGGCCCTTCCGGCTGGCTGGTTTATTGCTGA
TAAATCTGGAGCCGGTGAGCGTGGGTCTCGCGGTATCATTGCAGCACTGGGGCCAGATGGTAAGCCCTCC
CGTATCGTAGTTATCTACACGACGGGGAGTCAGGCAACTATGGATGAACGAAATAGACAGATCGCTGAGA
TAGGTGCCTCACTGATTAAGCATTGGTAACTGTCAGACCAAGTTTACTCATATATACTTTAGATTGATTT
AAAACTTCATTTTTAATTTAAAAGGATCTAGGTGAAGATCCTTTTTGATAATCTCATGACCAAAATCCCT
TAACGTGAGTTTTCGTTCCACTGAGCGTCAGACCCCGTAGAAAAGATCAAAGGATCTTCTTGAGATCCTT
TTTTTCTGCGCGTAATCTGCTGCTTGCAAACAAAAAAACCACCGCTACCAGCGGTGGTTTGTTTGCCGGA
TCAAGAGCTACCAACTCTTTTTCCGAAGGTAACTGGCTTCAGCAGAGCGCAGATACCAAATACTGTTCTT
CTAGTGTAGCCGTAGTTAGGCCACCACTTCAAGAACTCTGTAGCACCGCCTACATACCTCGCTCTGCTAA
TCCTGTTACCAGTGGCTGCTGCCAGTGGCGATAAGTCGTGTCTTACCGGGTTGGACTCAAGACGATAGTT
ACCGGATAAGGCGCAGCGGTCGGGCTGAACGGGGGGTTCGTGCACACAGCCCAGCTTGGAGCGAACGACC
TACACCGAACTGAGATACCTACAGCGTGAGCTATGAGAAAGCGCCACGCTTCCCGAAGGGAGAAAGGCGG
ACAGGTATCCGGTAAGCGGCAGGGTCGGAACAGGAGAGCGCACGAGGGAGCTTCCAGGGGGAAACGCCTG
GTATCTTTATAGTCCTGTCGGGTTTCGCCACCTCTGACTTGAGCGTCGATTTTTGTGATGCTCGTCAGGG
GGGCGGAGCCTGTGGAAAAACGCCAGCAACGCGGCCTTTTTACGGTTCCTGGCCTTTTGCTGGCCTTTTG
CTCACATGTTCTTTCCTGCGTTATCCCCTGATTCTGTGGATAACCGTATTACCGCCTTTGAGTGAGCTGA
TACCGCTCGCCGCAGCCGAACGACCGAGCGCAGCGAGTCAGTGAGCGAGGAAGCCTGCAGTCTAGACTCG
AGTAAGGATCCAGTTCACCGACAAACAACAGATAAAACGAAAGGCCCAGTCTTTCGACTGAGCCTTTCGT
TTTATTTGATGCCTGGCAGTTCCCTACTCTCGCATGGGGAGACCCCACACTACCATCGGCGCTACGGCGT
TTCACTTCTGAGTTCGGCATGGGGTCAGGTGGGACCACCGCGCTACTGCCGCCAGGCAAATTCTGTTTTA
TCAGACCGCTTCTGCGTTCTGATTTAATCTGTATCAGGCTGAAAATCTTCTCTCATCCGCCAAAACAGCC
AAGCTGGAGACCGTTTAAACTCAATGATGATGATGATGATGGTCGACGGCGCTATTCAGATCCTCTTCTG
AGATGAGTTTTTGTTCGGGCCCAAGCTTTGAGACGTTCGTCTCCGTTTTAGTCCCCTTCATTTTTGGGGT
GGTCTAAATACTAGTATTATACCTAGGACTGAGCTAGCTGTCAAGAATTCCAGAAATCATCCTTAGCGAA
AG
